Addgene plasmid #35110: pSA39
Depositing lab: John McCusker. Depositing organization: Duke University. Publication: Positive and negative selection LYS5MX gene replacement cassettes for use in Saccharomyces cerevisiae. Ito-Harashima S, McCusker JH. Yeast. 2004 Jan 15;21(1):53-61. 10.1002/yea.1057 PubMed 14745782.
Backbone
  Vector backbone: pFA6-kanMX4
  Vector type: Yeast replicating
  Selectable markers: Lysine
Growth in bacteria
  Bacterial resistance: Ampicillin, 100 μg/mL
  Growth temperature: 37°C
  Growth strain: DH5alpha
  Copy number: High Copy
Gene/Insert
  Gene/Insert name: lys5MX4
  Species: S. cerevisiae (budding yeast)
Terms and licenses: Academic/Nonprofit Terms; Industry Terms: Not Available to Industry
How to cite: pSA39 was a gift from John McCusker (Addgene plasmid # 35110 ; http://n2t.net/addgene:35110 ; RRID:Addgene_35110)
