[The description below was written by a language model from this plasmid's Addgene catalogue record and pLannotate feature annotations shown in this document.]
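Description:
pSA39 is a small (about 3.95 kb) E. coli plasmid derived from the pFA6-kanMX4 backbone that carries the lys5MX4 marker cassette for Saccharomyces cerevisiae. It is propagated in bacteria through a high-copy ColE1/pUC-type origin and selected with ampicillin via the bla (AmpR) gene and its native promoter. The catalogue lists it as a "yeast replicating" vector. However, the annotated feature table shows no yeast origin (no 2μ, ARS or CEN element), so on the available annotation it looks like a cassette-template plasmid rather than one that would maintain itself autonomously in yeast.

The payload follows the standard MX module design. The S. cerevisiae LYS5 coding sequence is placed between the Ashbya gossypii TEF promoter and TEF terminator. Because these heterologous regulatory sequences drive expression in yeast while having little homology to the S. cerevisiae genome, they reduce unwanted recombination at native loci. LYS5 encodes the phosphopantetheinyl transferase that activates alpha-aminoadipate reductase, which is required for lysine biosynthesis. The cassette therefore complements lys5 mutants and allows positive selection for lysine prototrophy. The associated publication describes LYS5MX cassettes as supporting both positive and negative selection for gene replacement, so the marker can be selected for and later selected against.

T7 and SP6 promoters flank the cassette region. Short lacI, rop and bom fragments are backbone remnants with no evident functional role. The plasmid's likely use is as a source of the lys5MX4 module for targeted gene replacement or disruption in lys5 yeast strains.
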