Features (pLannotate 1.2.2; 11 found; start..end, strand, type, name):
    115..458     +  promoter       TEF promoter: Ashbya gossypii TEF promoter
    459..1274    +  CDS            LYS5: LYS5_YEAST - Experimental evidence at protein level: Swiss-Prot protein existence level 1. Catalyzes the transfer of a 4'-phosphopantetheine moiety from coenzyme A to a serine residue of acceptor proteins, such as alpha- aminoadipate reductase. Necessary for alpha-aminoadipate reductase activity. From Saccharomyces cerevisiae (strain ATCC 204508 / S288c) (Baker's yeast).
   1283..1480    +  terminator     TEF terminator: Ashbya gossypii TEF terminator
   1588..1606    -  promoter       T7 promoter: promoter for bacteriophage T7 RNA polymerase
   1628..1681    -  CDS            lacI (fragment): lac repressor; lacI; The lac repressor binds to the lac operator to inhibit transcription in E. coli. This inhibition can be relieved by adding lactose or isopropyl-β-D-thiogalactopyranoside (IPTG).
   1864..2452    -  rep_origin     ori: high-copy-number ColE1/pMB1/pBR322/pUC origin of replication
   2623..3483    -  CDS            AmpR: β-lactamase; bla; confers resistance to ampicillin, carbenicillin, and related antibiotics
   3484..3588    -  promoter       AmpR promoter: bla
   3683..3718    +  CDS            rop (fragment): Rop protein, which maintains plasmids at low copy number; rop
   3820..3871    +  misc_feature   bom (fragment): basis of mobility region from pBR322
   3934..2       +  promoter       SP6 promoter (across the origin): promoter for bacteriophage SP6 RNA polymerase
>Addgene plasmid #35110 | pSA39 | depositor full sequence | sequence record 83380 | pSA39 sequence 3950 bps
GAACGCGGCCGCCAGCTGAAGCTTCGTACGCTGCAGGTCGACGGATCCCCGGGTTAATTAAGGCGCGCCA
GATCTGTTTAGCTTGCCTTGTCCCCGCCGGGTCACCCGGCCAGCGACATGGAGGCCCAGAATACCCTCCT
TGACAGTCTTGACGTGCGCAGCTCAGGGGCATGATGTGACTGTCGCCCGTACATTTAGCCCATACATCCC
CATGTATAATCATTTGCATCCATACATTTTGATGGCCGCACGGCGCGAAGCAAAAATTACGGCTCCTCGC
TGCAGACCTGCGAGCAGGGAAACGCTCCCCTCACAGACGCGTTGAATTGTCCCCACGCCGCGCCCCTGTA
GAGAAATATAAAAGGTTAGGATTTGCCACTGAGGTTCTTCTTTCATATACTTCCTTTTAAAATCTTGCTA
GGATACAGTTCTCACATCACATCCGAACATAAACAACCATGGTTAAAACGACTGAAGTAGTAAGCGAAGT
TTCAAAGGTGGCAGGTGTAAGACCATGGGCAGGTATATTCGTTGTTGAAATTCAAGAGGATATACTCGCG
GATGAGTTTACGTTCGAGGCATTAATGAGAACTTTGCCATTGGCGTCTCAAGCCAGAATCCTCAATAAAA
AATCGTTTCACGATAGATGTTCAAATCTATGCAGCCAGCTGCTGCAGTTGTTTGGCTGCTCTATAGTAAC
GGGCTTAAATTTTCAAGAGCTGAAATTTGACAAGGGCAGCTTCGGTAAGCCATTCTTAGACAACAATCGT
TTTCTTCCATTTAGCATGACCATCGGTGAACAATATGTAGCTATGTTCCTCGTAAAATGTGTAAGTACAG
ATGAATACCAGGATGTCGGAATTGATATCGCTTCTCCGTGCAATTATGGCGGGAGGGAAGAGTTGGAGCT
ATTTAAAGAAGTTTTTAGTGAAAGAGAATTTAACGGTTTACTGAAAGCGTCTGATCCATGCACAATATTT
ACTTACTTATGGTCCTTGAAGGAGTCGTATACAAAATTTACTGGAACTGGCCTTAACACAGACTTGTCAC
TAATAGATTTTGGCGCTATCAGCTTTTTTCCGGCTGAGGGAGCTTCTATGTGCATAACTCTGGATGAAGT
TCCATTGATTTTCCATTCTCAATGGTTCAATAACGAAATTGTCACTATCTGTATGCCAAAGTCCATCAGT
GATAAAATCAACACGAACAGACCAAAATTATATAATATCAGCTTATCTACGTTGATTGATTATTTCATCG
AAAATGATGGTTTATAATCAGTACTGACAATAAAAAGATTCTTGTTTTCAAGAACTTGTCATTTGTATAG
TTTTTTTATATTGTAGTTGTTCTATTTTAATCAAATGTTAGCGTGATTTATATTTTTTTTCGCCTCGACA
TCATCTGCCCAGATGCGAAGTTAAGTGCGCAGAAAGTAATATCATGCGTCAATCGTATGTGAATGCTGGT
CGCTATACTGCTGTCGATTCGATACTAACGCCGCCATCCAGTGTCGAAAACGAGCTCGAATTCATCGATG
ATATCAGATCCACTAGTGGCCTATGCGGCCGCGGATCTGCCGGTCTCCCTATAGTGAGTCGTATTAATTT
CGATAAGCCAGGTTAACCTGCATTAATGAATCGGCCAACGCGCGGGGAGAGGCGGTTTGCGTATTGGGCG
CTCTTCCGCTTCCTCGCTCACTGACTCGCTGCGCTCGGTCGTTCGGCTGCGGCGAGCGGTATCAGCTCAC
TCAAAGGCGGTAATACGGTTATCCACAGAATCAGGGGATAACGCAGGAAAGAACATGTGAGCAAAAGGCC
AGCAAAAGGCCAGGAACCGTAAAAAGGCCGCGTTGCTGGCGTTTTTCCATAGGCTCCGCCCCCCTGACGA
GCATCACAAAAATCGACGCTCAAGTCAGAGGTGGCGAAACCCGACAGGACTATAAAGATACCAGGCGTTT
CCCCCTGGAAGCTCCCTCGTGCGCTCTCCTGTTCCGACCCTGCCGCTTACCGGATACCTGTCCGCCTTTC
TCCCTTCGGGAAGCGTGGCGCTTTCTCAATGCTCACGCTGTAGGTATCTCAGTTCGGTGTAGGTCGTTCG
CTCCAAGCTGGGCTGTGTGCACGAACCCCCCGTTCAGCCCGACCGCTGCGCCTTATCCGGTAACTATCGT
CTTGAGTCCAACCCGGTAAGACACGACTTATCGCCACTGGCAGCAGCCACTGGTAACAGGATTAGCAGAG
CGAGGTATGTAGGCGGTGCTACAGAGTTCTTGAAGTGGTGGCCTAACTACGGCTACACTAGAAGGACAGT
ATTTGGTATCTGCGCTCTGCTGAAGCCAGTTACCTTCGGAAAAAGAGTTGGTAGCTCTTGATCCGGCAAA
CAAACCACCGCTGGTAGCGGTGGTTTTTTTGTTTGCAAGCAGCAGATTACGCGCAGAAAAAAAGGATCTC
AAGAAGATCCTTTGATCTTTTCTACGGGGTCTGACGCTCAGTGGAACGAAAACTCACGTTAAGGGATTTT
GGTCATGAGATTATCAAAAAGGATCTTCACCTAGATCCTTTTAAATTAAAAATGAAGTTTTAAATCAATC
TAAAGTATATATGAGTAAACTTGGTCTGACAGTTACCAATGCTTAATCAGTGAGGCACCTATCTCAGCGA
TCTGTCTATTTCGTTCATCCATAGTTGCCTGACTCCCCGTCGTGTAGATAACTACGATACGGGAGGGCTT
ACCATCTGGCCCCAGTGCTGCAATGATACCGCGAGACCCACGCTCACCGGCTCCAGATTTATCAGCAATA
AACCAGCCAGCCGGAAGGGCCGAGCGCAGAAGTGGTCCTGCAACTTTATCCGCCTCCATCCAGTCTATTA
ATTGTTGCCGGGAAGCTAGAGTAAGTAGTTCGCCAGTTAATAGTTTGCGCAACGTTGTTGCCATTGCTAC
AGGCATCGTGGTGTCACGCTCGTCGTTTGGTATGGCTTCATTCAGCTCCGGTTCCCAACGATCAAGGCGA
GTTACATGATCCCCCATGTTGTGCAAAAAAGCGGTTAGCTCCTTCGGTCCTCCGATCGTTGTCAGAAGTA
AGTTGGCCGCAGTGTTATCACTCATGGTTATGGCAGCACTGCATAATTCTCTTACTGTCATGCCATCCGT
AAGATGCTTTTCTGTGACTGGTGAGTACTCAACCAAGTCATTCTGAGAATAGTGTATGCGGCGACCGAGT
TGCTCTTGCCCGGCGTCAATACGGGATAATACCGCGCCACATAGCAGAACTTTAAAAGTGCTCATCATTG
GAAAACGTTCTTCGGGGCGAAAACTCTCAAGGATCTTACCGCTGTTGAGATCCAGTTCGATGTAACCCAC
TCGTGCACCCAACTGATCTTCAGCATCTTTTACTTTCACCAGCGTTTCTGGGTGAGCAAAAACAGGAAGG
CAAAATGCCGCAAAAAAGGGAATAAGGGCGACACGGAAATGTTGAATACTCATACTCTTCCTTTTTCAAT
ATTATTGAAGCATTTATCAGGGTTATTGTCTCATGAGCGGATACATATTTGAATGTATTTAGAAAAATAA
ACAAATAGGGGTTCCGCGCACATTTCCCCGAAAAGTGCCACCTGACGTCTAAGAAACCATTATTATCATG
ACATTAACCTATAAAAATAGGCGTATCACGAGGCCCTTTCGTCTCGCGCGTTTCGGTGATGACGGTGAAA
ACCTCTGACACATGCAGCTCCCGGAGACGGTCACAGCTTGTCTGTAAGCGGATGCCGGGAGCAGACAAGC
CCGTCAGGGCGCGTCAGCGGGTGTTGGCGGGTGTCGGGGCTGGCTTAACTATGCGGCATCAGAGCAGATT
GTACTGAGAGTGCACCATATGGACATATTGTCGTTAGAACGCGGCTACAATTAATACATAACCTTATGTA
TCATACACATACGATTTAGGTGACACTATA
