>Addgene plasmid #35110 | pSA39 | addgene partial sequence | sequence record 52475 | T7 5'-TAATACGACTCACTATAGGG-3'
AGGCACTAGTGGATCTGATATCATCGATGAATTCGAGCTCGTTTTCGACACTGGATGGCGGCGTTAGTAT
CGAATCGACAGCAGTATAGCGACCAGCATTCACATACGATTGACGCATGATATTACTTTCTGCGCACTTA
ACTTCGCATCTGGGCAGATGATGTCGAGGCGAAAAAAAATATAAATCACGCTAACATTTGATTAAAATAG
AACAACTACAATATAAAAAAACTATACAAATGACAAGTTCTTGAAAACAAGAATCTTTTTATTGTCAGTA
CTGATTATAAACCATCATTTTCGATGAAATAATCAATCAACGTAGATAAGCTGATATTATATAATTTTGG
TCTGTTCGTGTTGATTTTATCACTGATGGACTTTGGCATACAGATAGTGACAATTTCGTTATTGAACCAT
TGAGAATGGAAAATCAATGGAACTTCATCCAGAGTTATGCACATAGAAGCTCCCTCAGCCGGAAAAAAGC
TGATAGCGCCAAAATCTATTAGTGACAAGTCTGTGTTAAGGCCAGTTCCAGTAAATTTTGTATACGACTC
CTTCAAGGACCATAAGTAAGTAAATATTGTGCATGGATCAGACGCTTTCAGTAAACCGTTAAATTCTCTT
TCACTAAAAACTTCTTTAAATAGCTCCAACTCTTCCCTCCCGCCATAATTGCACGGAGAAGCGATATCAA
TTCCGACATCCTGGTATTCATCTGTACTTACACATTTTACGAGGAACATAGCTACATATTGTTCACCGAT
GGTCATGCTAAATGGAAGAAAACGATTGTTGTCTAAGAATGGCTTACCGAAGCTGCCCTTGTCAAATTTC
AGCTCTTGAAAATTTAAGCCCGTTACTATAGAGCAGCCAAACAACTGCAGCAGCTGGCTGCATAGATTTG
A
